Addgene plasmid #8575: pBABE-puro SHP1 WT
Depositing lab: Ben Neel. Depositing organization: Beth Israel Deaconess Medical Center.
Backbone
  Vector backbone: pBABE-puro
  Backbone size w/o insert (bp): 5169
  Vector type: Mammalian Expression, Retroviral
  Selectable markers: Puromycin
Growth in bacteria
  Bacterial resistance: Ampicillin, 100 μg/mL
  Growth temperature: 37°C
  Growth strain: DH5alpha
  Copy number: High Copy
Gene/Insert
  Gene/Insert name: SHP1 (alt names: SH-PTP1; PTPN6)
  Species: H. sapiens (human)
  Insert size (bp): 2100
  Entrez Gene: PTPN6 (a.k.a. HCP, HCPH, HPTP1C, PTP-1C, SH-PTP1, SHP-1, SHP-1L, SHP1)
  Cloning method: Restriction Enzyme; 5′ cloning site EcoRI (not destroyed); 3′ cloning site EcoRI (not destroyed)
  Sequencing primers: 5′ pBABE 5'
Terms and licenses: Academic/Nonprofit Terms; Industry Terms: Not Available to Industry
How to cite: pBABE-puro SHP1 WT was a gift from Ben Neel (Addgene plasmid # 8575)
