[The description below was written by a language model from this plasmid's Addgene catalogue record.]
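Description:
pBABE-puro SHP1 WT is a retroviral mammalian expression plasmid built on the pBABE-puro backbone (about 5.2 kb without insert) and carrying a wild-type human SHP1 cDNA of roughly 2.1 kb. SHP1, encoded by PTPN6 and also known as SH-PTP1, PTP-1C or HCP, is a non-receptor protein tyrosine phosphatase with SH2 domains. It is best known as a negative regulator of signalling in haematopoietic cells. The insert was cloned into a single EcoRI site that is retained on both sides. It can therefore be excised with that one enzyme, but its orientation is not fixed by the cloning strategy and has to be confirmed, for example by sequencing from the 5′ pBABE primer site. The record lists no epitope tag, fusion partner or mutation.

No feature table is provided, so the regulatory elements are not itemised in the record. In the standard pBABE-puro design, the insert sits between Moloney murine leukaemia virus long terminal repeats, downstream of a packaging signal. The 5′ LTR drives its transcription, and an internal SV40 early promoter drives the puromycin resistance gene. When the plasmid is introduced into a packaging cell line that supplies the viral proteins in trans, it yields replication-defective retrovirus. This virus integrates into dividing target cells, and stably transduced populations can then be selected with puromycin. In bacteria the plasmid is maintained at high copy number under ampicillin selection. The "WT" label suggests it may serve as the wild-type reference alongside mutant SHP1 constructs, and it is suited to stable expression or reconstitution of SHP1 in studies of phosphatase function. The record does not state a specific application.
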