>Addgene plasmid #8575 | pBABE-puro SHP1 WT | addgene partial sequence | sequence record 17103 | 8575 with pBABE5'
GTGGTGGTACGTAGGAATTCCCTCTCCGGAAGCCCCCAGGATGGTGAGGTGGTTTCACCGAGACCTCAGT
GGGCTGGATGCAGAGACCCTGCTCAAGGGCCGAGGTGTCCACGGTAGCTTCCTGGCTCGGCCCAGTCGCA
AGAACCAGGGTGACTTCTCGCTCTCCGTCAGGGTGGGGGATCAGGTGACCCATATTCGGATCCAGAACTC
AGGGGATTTCTATGACCTGTATGGAGGGGAGAAGTTTGCGACTCTGACAGAGCTGGTGGAGTACTACACT
CAGCAGCAGGGTGTCCTGCAGGACCGCGACGGCACCATCATCCACCTCAAGTACCCGCTGAACTGCTCCG
ATCCCACTAGTGAGAGGTGGTACCATGGCCACATGTCTGGCGGGCAGGCAGAGACGCTGCTGCAGGCCAA
GGGCGAGCCCTGGACGTTTCTTGTGCGTGAGAGCCTCAGCCAGCCTGGAGACTTCGTGCTTTCTGTGCTC
AGTGACCAGCCCAAGGCTGGCCCAGGCTCCCCGCTCAGGGTCACCCACATCAAGGTCATGTGCGAGGGTG
GACGCTACACAGTGGGTGGTTTGGAGACCTTCGACAGCCTCACGGACCTGGTGGAGCATTTCAAGAAGAC
GGGGATTGAGGAGGCCTCAGGCGCCTTTGTCTACCTGCGGCAGCCGTACTAT
