>Addgene plasmid #8575 | pBABE-puro SHP1 WT | addgene partial sequence | sequence record 106749 | hSHP1-F 5'-ggaacaaatgcgtcccatac-3'
GCTTATGGGCCCTACTCTGTGACCAACTGCGGGGAGCATGACACAACCGAATACAAACTCCGTACCTTAC
AGGTCTCCCCGCTGGACAATGGAGACCTGATTCGGGAGATCTGGCATTACCAGTACCTGAGCTGGCCCGC
CCATGGGGTCCCCAGTGAGCCTGGGGGTGTCCTCAGCTTCCTGGACCAGATCAACCAGCGGCAGGAAAGT
CTGCCTCACGCAGGGCCCATCATCGTGCACTGCAGCGCCGGCATCGGCCGCACAGGCACCATCATTGTCA
TCGACATGCTCATGGAGAACATCTCCACCAAGGGCCTGGACTGTGACATTGACATCCAGAAGACCATCCA
GATGGTGCGGGCGCAGCGCTCGGGCATGGTGCAGACGGAGGCGCAGTACAAGTTCATCTACGTGGCCATC
GCCCAGTTCATTGAAACCACTAAGAAGAAGCTGGAGGTCCTGCAGTCGCAGAAGGGCCAGGAGTCGGAGT
ACGGGAACATCACCTATCCCCCAGCCATGAAGAATGCCCATGCCAAGGCCTCCCGCACCTCGTCCAAACA
CAAGGAGGATGTGTATGAGAACCTGCACACTAAGAACAAGAGGGAGGAGAAAGTGAAGAAGCAGCGGTCA
GCAGACAAGGAGAAGAGCAAGGGTTCCCTCAAGAGGAAGTGAGCGGTGCTGTCCTCAGGTGGCCATGCCT
CAGCCCTGACCCTGTGGAAGCATTTCGCGATGGACAGACTCACAACCTGAACCTAGGAGTGCCCCATTCT
TTTGTAATTTAAATGGCTGCATCCCCCCCACCTCTCCCTGACCCTGTATATAGCCCAGCCAGGCCCCAGG
CAGGGCCAACCCTTCTCCTCTTGTAAATAAAGCCCTGGGATCA
